>Addgene plasmid #26013 | pMLLKA-J72022 | depositor full sequence | sequence record 12201 | Author sequence
GATCTACGCAATATCACACGGAACCGGAGGGCTAACTCGCATGTCTGAACAAAAACTCATCTCAGAAGAG
GATCTGGGATCCTAACTCGCTCCTCAGGCTTCCTCGCTCACTGACTCGCTGCGCTCGGTCGTTCGGCTGC
GGCGAGCGGTATCAGCTCACTCAAAGGCGGTAATCAATTCGACCCAGCTTTCTTGTACAAAGTGGTTGAT
CGGATCTCTTAGACGTCAGGTGGCACTTTTCGGGGAAATGTGCGCGGAACCCCTATTTGTTTATTTTTCT
AAATACATTCAAATATGTATCCGCTCATGAGACAATAACCCTGATAAATGCTTCAATAATATTGAAAAAG
GAAGAGTATGAGTATTCAACATTTCCGTGTCGCCCTTATTCCCTTTTTTGCGGCATTTTGCCTTCCTGTT
TTTGCTCACCCAGAAACGCTGGTGAAAGTAAAAGATGCAGAGGATCAGTTGGGTGCACGAGTGGGTTACA
TCGAACTGGATCTCAACAGCGGTAAGATCCTTGAGAGTTTTCGCCCCGAAGAACGTTTTCCAATGATGAG
CACTTTTAAAGTTCTGCTATGTGGCGCGGTATTATCCCGTATTGACGCCGGGCAAGAGCAACTCGGTCGC
CGCATACACTATTCTCAGAATGACTTGGTTGAGTACTCACCAGTCACAGAAAAGCATCTTACGGATGGCA
TGACAGTAAGAGAATTATGCAGTGCTGCCATAACCATGAGTGATAACACTGCGGCCAACTTACTTCTGAC
AACGATCGGAGGACCGAAGGAGCTAACCGCTTTTTTGCACAACATGGGGGATCATGTAACTCGCCTTGAT
CGTTGGGAACCGGAGCTGAATGAAGCCATACCAAACGACGAGCGTGACACCACGATGCCTGTAGCAATGG
CAACAACGTTGCGCAAACTATTAACTGGCGAACTACTTACTCTAGCTTCCCGGCAACAATTAATAGACTG
GATGGAGGCGGATAAAGTTGCAGGACCACTTCTGCGCTCGGCCCTTCCGGCTGGCTGGTTTATTGCTGAT
AAATCTGGAGCCGGTGAGCGTGGGTCTCGCGGTATCATTGCAGCACTGGGGCCAGATGGTAAGCCCTCCC
GTATCGTAGTTATCTACACGACGGGGAGTCAGGCAACTATGGATGAACGAAATAGACAGATCGCTGAGAT
AGGTGCCTCACTGATTAAGCATTGGTAACTGTCAGACCAAGTTTACTCATATATACTTTAGATTGATTTA
AAACTTCATTTTTAATTTAAAAGGATCTAGGTGAAGATCCTTTTTGATAATCGGATCTCTGAAGACTCTC
GAGCTGCAGGACTCACAGCTCCTCGGATCTGCTGATCCTTCAACTCAGCAAAAGTTCGATTTATTCAACA
AAGCCACGTTGTGTCTCAAAATCTCTGATGTTACATTGCACAAGATAAAAATATATCATCATGAACAATA
AAACTGTCTGCTTACATAAACAGTAATACAAGGGGTGTTATGAGCCATATTCAACGGGAAACGTCTTGCT
CCAGGCCGCGATTAAATTCCAACATGGATGCTGATTTATATGGGTATAAATGGGCTCGCGATAATGTCGG
GCAATCAGGTGCGACAATCTATCGATTGTATGGGAAGCCCGATGCGCCAGAGTTGTTTCTGAAACATGGC
AAAGGTAGCGTTGCCAATGATGTTACAGATGAGATGGTCAGACTAAACTGGCTGACGGAATTTATGCCTC
TTCCGACCATCAAGCATTTTATCCGTACTCCTGATGATGCATGGTTACTCACCACTGCGATCCCCGGGAA
AACAGCATTCCAGGTATTAGAAGAATATCCTGATTCAGGTGAAAATATTGTTGATGCGCTGGCAGTGTTC
CTGCGCCGGTTGCATTCGATTCCTGTTTGTAATTGTCCTTTTAACAGCGATCGCGTATTTCGTCTCGCTC
AGGCGCAATCACGAATGAATAACGGTTTGGTTGATGCGAGTGATTTTGATGACGAGCGTAATGGCTGGCC
TGTTGAACAAGTCTGGAAAGAAATGCATAAGCTTTTGCCATTCTCACCGGATTCAGTCGTCACTCATGGT
GATTTCTCACTTGATAACCTTATTTTTGACGAGGGGAAATTAATAGGTTGTATTGATGTTGGACGAGTCG
GAATCGCAGACCGATACCAGGATCTTGCCATCCTATGGAACTGCCTCGGTGAGTTTTCTCCTTCATTACA
GAAACGGCTTTTTCAAAAATATGGTATTGATAATCCTGATATGAATAAATTGCAGTTTCATTTGATGCTC
GATGAGTTTTTCTAATCAGAATTGGTTAATTGGTTGTAACACTGGCAGAGCATTACGCTGACTTGACGGG
AGGATCTAGCAGTTCAACCTGTTGATAGTACGTACTAAGCTCTCATGTTTCACGTACTAAGCTCTCATGT
TTAACGTACTAAGCTCTCATGTTTAACGAACTAAACCCTCATGGCTAACGTACTAAGCTCTCATGGCTAA
CGTACTAAGCTCTCATGTTTCACGTACTAAGCTCTCATGTTTGAACAATAAAATTAATATAAATCAGCAA
CTTAAATAGCCTCTAAGGTTTTAAGTTTTATAAGAAAAAAAAGAATATATAAGGCTTTTAAAGCTTTTAA
GGTTTAACGGTTGTGGACAACAAGCCAGGGATGTAACGCACTGAGAAGCCCTTAGAGCCTCTCAAAGCAA
TTTTGAGTGACACAGGAACACTTAACGGCTGACATGGGAATTAGCCATGGGCCCGTGCGAATCACGGATC
TCCCGATCAAGAATTGCCATTATCAACAAGTTTGTACAAAAAAGCAGGCTCCGAATTGGTATCACGAGGC
AGAATTTCAGATAAAAAAAATCCTTAGCTTTCGCTAAGGATCTGAAGTGGAATTCATGA
Features (pLannotate 1.2.2; 7 found; start..end, strand, type, name):
    182..206     -  protein_bind   attB2: mutant version of attB; recombination site for the Gateway® BP reaction BP Clonase™
    253..357     +  promoter       AmpR promoter: bla
    358..1218    +  CDS            AmpR: β-lactamase; bla; confers resistance to ampicillin, carbenicillin, and related antibiotics
   1510..2325    +  CDS            KanR: aminoglycoside phosphotransferase; aph(3')-Ia; confers resistance to kanamycin in bacteria or G418 (Geneticin®) in eukaryotes
   2408..2764    +  rep_origin     R6K γ ori: γ replication origin from E. coli plasmid R6K; requires the R6K initiator protein pi for replication
   2826..2850    +  protein_bind   attB1: mutant version of attB; recombination site for the Gateway® BP reaction BP Clonase™
   2874..2911    -  terminator     bacterial terminator (fragment): putative bacterial transcription terminator
