[The description below was written by a language model from this plasmid's Addgene catalogue record and pLannotate feature annotations shown in this document.]
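Description:
pMLLKA-J72022 is a small bacterial part-carrying plasmid built on the pMLL-KA backbone, catalogued as a synthetic biology "2ab assembly" vector. It replicates from the R6K γ origin, which depends on the pi initiator protein supplied in trans, so it can only be maintained in pir+ E. coli hosts; the record lists it as low copy. The backbone carries two adjacent resistance genes, a β-lactamase gene (AmpR) with its own bla promoter and an aminoglycoside phosphotransferase gene (KanR). The depositor notes that both ampicillin and kanamycin selection are required. The "KA" in the backbone name presumably refers to this marker pair, which fits an assembly scheme built around pairs of antibiotic markers, although the record does not describe the mechanism.

The payload is a very short basic part of 77 bp, J72022 (also called Bmll44). It consists of a ribosome binding site followed by an N-terminal myc epitope tag. It is flanked by a 5′ BglII site and a 3′ BamHI site, both retained. These enzymes produce compatible ends, so the part can be joined in series with other parts, for example placed upstream of a coding sequence to provide translation initiation and a myc tag for detection.

The feature annotation also detects attB1 and attB2 Gateway-type recombination sites and a fragment of a putative bacterial terminator around the insert region. The tiny insert itself is not annotated, and no promoter driving it is recorded, consistent with a part-storage and assembly vector rather than an expression construct. The annotated sequence is 2,929 nt, somewhat longer than the sum of the listed backbone and insert sizes.
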