Addgene plasmid #26013: pMLLKA-J72022
Depositing lab: Christopher Anderson. Depositing organization: University of California, Berkeley.
Backbone
  Vector backbone: pMLL-KA
  Backbone size w/o insert (bp): 2646
  Vector type: Synthetic Biology ; 2ab assembly vector
Growth in bacteria
  Bacterial resistance: Ampicillin and Kanamycin, 100 & 50 μg/mL
  Growth temperature: 37°C
  Growth strain: Other
  Growth instructions: Provided in a pir+ strain. Grow at 37C
  Copy number: Low Copy
Gene/Insert
  Gene/Insert name: N terminal myc tag with RBS (alt names: Bmll44; J72022)
  Insert size (bp): 77
  Cloning method: Restriction Enzyme; 5′ cloning site BglII (not destroyed); 3′ cloning site BamHI (not destroyed)
  Sequencing primers: 5′ gtatcacgaggcagaatttcag
Terms and licenses: Academic/Nonprofit Terms; Industry Terms: Not Available to Industry
Depositor comments: Note that this plasmid needs to be grown in both Kanamycin and Ampicillin
How to cite: pMLLKA-J72022 was a gift from Christopher Anderson (Addgene plasmid # 26013 ; http://n2t.net/addgene:26013 ; RRID:Addgene_26013)
