>Addgene plasmid #26013 | pMLLKA-J72022 | addgene partial sequence | sequence record 32282 | 26013 with Kan-R (5' ATCGCGAGCCCATTTATACC 3')
CAGTGGATTATCGCGGCCTGGAGCAAGACGTTTCCCGTTGAATATGGCTCATAACACCCCTTGTATTACT
GTTTATGTAAGCAGACAGTTTTATTGTTCATGATGATATATTTTTATCTTGTGCAATGTAACATCAGAGA
TTTTGAGACACAACGTGGCTTTGTTGAATAAATCGAACTTTTGCTGAGTTGAAGGATCAGCAGATCCGAG
GAGCTGTGAGTCCTGCAGCTCGAGAGTCTTCAGAGATCCGATTATCAAAAAGGATCTTCACCTAGATCCT
TTTAAATTAAAAATGAAGTTTTAAATCAATCTAAAGTATATATGAGTAAACTTGGTCTGACAGTTACCAA
TGCTTAATCAGTGAGGCACCTATCTCAGCGATCTGTCTATTTCGTTCATCCATAGTTGCCTGACTCCCCG
TCGTGTAGATAACTACGATACGGGAGGGCTTACCATCTGGCCCCAGTGCTGCAATGATACCGCGAGACCC
ACGCTCACCGGCTCCAGATTTATCAGCAATAAACCAGCCAGCCGGAAGGGCCGAGCGCAGAAGTGGTCCT
GCAACTTTATCCGCCTCCATCCAGTCTATTAATTGTTGCCGGGAAGCTAGAGTAAGTAGTTCGCCAGTTA
ATAGTTTGCGCAACGTTGTTGCCATTGCTACAGGCATCGTGGTGTCACGCTCGTCGTTTGGTATGGCTTC
ATTCAGCTCCGGTTCCCAACGATCAAGGCTAGTTACATGATCCCCCATGTTGTGCAAAAAAGCGGTTAGC
TCCTTCGGTCCTCCGATCGTTGTCAGAAGTAAGTTGGCCGCAGTGTTATCACTCA
