>Addgene plasmid #26013 | pMLLKA-J72022 | addgene partial sequence | sequence record 45653 | Kan-R 5'-ATCGCGAGCCCATTTATACC-3'
GCAGACGTTTCCCGTTGAATATGGCTCATAACACCCCTTGTATTACTGTTTATGTAAGCAGACAGTTTTA
TTGTTCATGATGATATATTTTTATCTTGTGCAATGTAACATCAGAGATTTTGAGACACAACGTGGCTTTG
TTGAATAAATCGAACTTTTGCTGAGTTGAAGGATCAGCAGATCCGAGGAGCTGTGAGTCCTGCAGCTCGA
GAGTCTTCAGAGATCCGATTATCAAAAAGGATCTTCACCTAGATCCTTTTAAATTAAAAATGAAGTTTTA
AATCAATCTAAAGTATATATGAGTAAACTTGGTCTGACAGTTACCAATGCTTAATCAGTGAGGCACCTAT
CTCAGCGATCTGTCTATTTCGTTCATCCATAGTTGCCTGACTCCCCGTCGTGTAGATAACTACGATACGG
GAGGGCTTACCATCTGGCCCCAGTGCTGCAATGATACCGCGAGACCCACGCTCACCGGCTCCAGATTTAT
CAGCAATAAACCAGCCAGCCGGAAGGGCCGAGCGCAGAAGTGGTCCTGCAACTTTATCCGCCTCCATCCA
GTCTATTAATTGTTGCCGGGAAGCTAGAGTAAGTAGTTCGCCAGTTAATAGTTTGCGCAACGTTGTTGCC
ATTGCTACAGGCATCGTGGTGTCACGCTCGTCGTTTGGTATGGCTTCATTCAGCTCCGGTTCCCAACGAT
CAAGGCTAGTTACATGATCCCCCATGTTGTGCAAAAAAGCGGTTAGCTCCTTCGGTCCTCCGATCGTTGT
CAGAAGTAAGTTGGCCGCAGTGTTATCACTCATGGTTATGGCAGCACTGCATAATTCTCTTACTGTCATG
CCATCCGTAA
