>Addgene plasmid #26013 | pMLLKA-J72022 | addgene partial sequence | sequence record 45656 | Amp-R 5'-ATAATACCGCGCCACATAGC-3'
ACGTACTAAGCTCTCATGTTTCACGTACTAAGCTCTCATGTTTGAACAATAAAATTAATATAAATCAGCA
ACTTAAATAGCCTCTAAGGTTTTAAGTTTTATAAGAAAAAAAAGAATATATAAGGCTTTTAAAGCTTTTA
AGGTTTAACGGTTGTGGACAACAAGCCAGGGATGTAACGCACTGAGAAGCCCTTAGAGCCTCTCAAAGCA
ATTTTGAGTGACACAGGAACACTTAACGGCTGACATGGGAATTAGCCATGGGCCCGTGCGAATCACGGAT
CTCCCGATCAAGAATTGCCATTATCAACAAGTTTGTACAAAAAAGCAGGCTCCGAATTGGTATCACGAGG
CAGAATTTCAGATAAAAAAAATCCTTAGCTTTCGCTAAGGATCTGAAGTGGAATTCATGAGATCTACGCA
ATATCACACGGAACCGGAGGGCTAACTCGCATGTCTGAACAAAAACTCATCTCAGAAGAGGATCTGGGAT
CCTAACTCGCTCCTCAGGCTTCCTCGCTCACTGACTCGCTGCGCTCGGTCGTTCGGCTGCGGCGAGCGGT
ATCAGCTCACTCAAAGGCGGTAATCAATTCGACCCAGCTTTCTTGTACAAAGTGGTTGATCGGATCTCTT
AGACGTCAGGTGGCACTTTTCGGGGAAATGTGCGCGGAACCCCTATTTGTTTATTTTTCTAAATACATTC
AAATATGTATCCGCTCATGAGACAATAACCCTGATAAATGCTTCAATAATATTGAAAAAGGAAGAGTATG
AGTATTCAACATTTCCGTGTCGCCCTTATTCCCTTTTTTGCGGCATTTTGCCTTCCTGTTTTTGCTCACC
CAGAAACGCTGGTGAAAGTAAAAGATGCAGAGGATCAGTTGGGTGCACGAGTGGGTTACATCGAACTGGA
TCTCAACAGCGGTAAGATCCTTGAGAGTTTTCGCCCCGAAGAACG
